Addgene plasmid #14791: pcDNA3.1 Hmga2 m4
Depositing lab: David Bartel. Depositing organization: Whitehead Institute for Biomedical Research. Publication: Disrupting the pairing between let-7 and Hmga2 enhances oncogenic transformation. Mayr C, Hemann MT, Bartel DP. Science. 2007 Mar 16. 315(5818):1576-9. 10.1126/science.1137999 PubMed 17322030.
Backbone
  Vector backbone: pcDNA3.1
  Backbone manufacturer: Invitrogen
  Backbone size w/o insert (bp): 5500
  Vector type: Mammalian Expression
  Selectable markers: Neomycin (select with G418)
Growth in bacteria
  Bacterial resistance: Ampicillin, 100 μg/mL
  Growth temperature: 37°C
  Growth strain: DH5alpha
  Copy number: High Copy
Gene/Insert
  Gene/Insert name: Hmga2 m4 (alt name: HMGA2)
  Species: M. musculus (mouse)
  Insert size (bp): 3700
  Mutation: Hmga2 m4 mutant (see article and author's map for details)
  GenBank ID: BC052158
  Entrez Gene: Hmga2 (a.k.a. 9430083A20Rik, HMGI-C, Hmgic, pg, pygmy)
  Cloning method: Restriction Enzyme; 5′ cloning site EcoRI (not destroyed); 3′ cloning site EcoRI (not destroyed)
  Sequencing primers: 5′ T7
Terms and licenses: Academic/Nonprofit Terms; Industry Terms: Not Available to Industry
Depositor comments: The 3' UTR of the mouse Hmga2 cDNA (BC052158) was subcloned into pCR2.1-TOPO (Invitrogen) for site-directed mutagenesis. To disrupt each let-7 complementary site, the nucleotides that paired to nucleotides 3 and 5 of the miRNA were substituted (see Author's map), using the Quikchange site-directed mutagenesis kit (Stratagene). The UTR fragment was then cloned back into the vector containing the Hmga2 cDNA (pCMV•SPORT6.1). To construct the mammalian expression vectors, Hmga2 inserts were excised from the pCMV•SPORT6.1 constructs using EcoRI restriction sites and cloned into pcDNA3.1 (Invitrogen). Full sequence of wild-type plasmid available at Addgene plasmid #14789.
How to cite: pcDNA3.1 Hmga2 m4 was a gift from David Bartel (Addgene plasmid # 14791 ; http://n2t.net/addgene:14791 ; RRID:Addgene_14791)
