[The description below was written by a language model from this plasmid's Addgene catalogue record.]
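Description:
pcDNA3.1 Hmga2 m4 is a mammalian expression plasmid built on the Invitrogen pcDNA3.1 backbone (about 5.5 kb) carrying an approximately 3.7 kb mouse Hmga2 cDNA insert. It is maintained in E. coli as a high-copy plasmid under ampicillin selection, and it carries a neomycin resistance marker so that transfected mammalian cells can be selected with G418. The record does not list the promoter explicitly. pcDNA3.1 vectors normally drive the insert from the CMV immediate-early promoter, and a T7 priming site upstream of the insert is listed for sequencing. No feature table accompanies the entry, so the arrangement of individual elements cannot be confirmed here.

The insert comprises the Hmga2 coding region together with its 3′ UTR, which contains sites complementary to the let-7 microRNA. In this "m4" variant, let-7 complementary sites in the UTR were disrupted by site-directed mutagenesis, substituting the nucleotides that would pair with positions 3 and 5 of the miRNA and so breaking seed pairing. The name suggests that four sites are altered, but the record refers to the article and the depositor's map for the exact set of mutated sites. The UTR was mutagenised in a TOPO subcloning vector, returned to the cDNA in pCMV•SPORT6.1, and the whole insert was then moved into pcDNA3.1 as an EcoRI fragment, with both EcoRI sites preserved. Because the same enzyme flanks both ends, insert orientation is not enforced by the cloning strategy.

The construct belongs to a series, alongside a wild-type counterpart, used to test how loss of let-7 pairing relieves repression of Hmga2 and contributes to oncogenic transformation.
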