>Addgene plasmid #14791 | pcDNA3.1 Hmga2 m4 | addgene partial sequence | sequence record 21290 | 14791 with BGH-rev
GACTCGAGCGGCCGCCACTGTGCTGGATATCTGCAGAATTCGCCCTTGGCTGTTATGTTTATTGTGCAGA
CAGTGATAATCCACTAGAGAAGGTATTGCCACAAGCAAGCCGTCCAAGTACAATCACAGACAGCGACTCT
ACACAAGGAACAGAGAACGAAGTCAGAGGGCACACAAAGGAACGGGGAGAAAGTTGGATGCAGTTAATCG
TCTTGATAAGTTTCTCCTGCAAACATACTTAGCTTGCAGAAATGGTAGAGAAGTTAGATGTCCAGTCTTA
CTTAGCTGTGACCAACAACAGTAAAAAACAGTCTTATAAAATTTATCTCCCACAAAAATAAACTATATAT
ATAAAAATTTTATGATGTTCTCACTGTTCCATTGGACACAAGCCTTTTTTTTTCTCTTTTTTTTCTTTTT
TTTCAGTATGAAAAATGCGTTATACTGGGACTTAAGCGTTAGTAGTGTGTTTTGATTGTACAACATACAG
GAAATAAGGAATAACTTCATCAGAGATGGAAATTGCTCGGTGTGCCGAGTCTGGCCAACACGAGAAGCTG
CTTCAGTTTTTATGAGCTGGCCAAAATGAGGTTTCTGTAAGGCCCATCCGAAGACCCGGAATGAGAATCT
GATATTTATAAGCCACTGTTTATTTGATTATTTAATGCATTGTTAACAGTCATGTTGAATTTTAATCTCT
CCATAGCTCCTTTGGCGACTCACAACAGTGAGCCATCTGCCAGTCTCAGAGCGGCACGTGGCCTTTGAAG
TAACCTCCCTGAAAACAGCTGGAAGAGACATGGTTGTTTGTTTGTTTCATTTGGCTTCAGTATTAACTTA
TACTGACACAAGCCACTATGAGAAAAC
