>Addgene plasmid #14791 | pcDNA3.1 Hmga2 m4 | addgene partial sequence | sequence record 21291 | 14791 with T7
TTAAGCTTGGTACCGAGCTCGGATCCACTAGTCCAGTGTGGTGGAATTCCCGGGATCGCAACTCCCGAGC
CTTTGCGGAGAGAGCAACCCTCTCCGCCTCCAACTCTTCCCTCTCCTTCGCTTCCCGCCTCCTCTCCCTA
CCTCCACCTCTACCTCCGCCACCCACTGCCCGCAGCGCCTCCTCCTTTCCTCCTCCTCCTCTCCTCCTCC
TCTCTTCCTCCTCCCCTCTCTCTTTTTGGCAGCCGCTGGACGTCCGGTGTTGATGGTGGCAGCGGCGGCA
GCCTAAGCAGCAGCAGTAGTCCCCGGCGCACTCGCCAGCTCGCCTGCTCTCGCCGCTCTTGCCCTCTCCA
GCTCTCTACATCCCGTCTCCCGAAAGGTGCTGGGCGGATTCGGGGCGGCGGAGGCCGAGCGGCTGCAGCG
GCGGTACCGGTAGAGGCAGTGGTAGCGGCGGCGGGAGGCAGGATGAGCGCACGCGGTGAGGGCGCCGGGC
AGCCGTCCACATCAGCCCAGGGACAACCTGCCGCCCCGGTGCCACAGAAGCGAGGACGCGGCCGACCCAG
GAAGCAGCAGCAAGAGCCAACCTGTGAGCCCTCTCCTAAGAGACCCAGAGGAAGACCCAAAGGCAGCAAA
AACAAGAGCCCCTCTAAAGCAGCCCAGAAGAAAGCAGAGACCATTGGAGAAAAACGGCCAAGAGGCAGAC
CTAGGAAATGGCCACAACAAGTCGTTCAGAAGAAGCCTGCTC
